>Addgene plasmid #170314 | pACEBac1-Q22MS1-2xStrep | addgene full sequence | sequence record 333813 | Addgene NGS Result
TTCGTGCCTTCATCCGTTTCCACGGTGTGCGTCACCCGGCAACCTTGGGCAGCAGCGAAGTCGCCATAAC
TTCGTATAGCATACATTATACGAAGTTATCTGTAACTATAACGGTCCTAAGGTAGCGAGTTTAAACACTA
GTATCGATTCGCGACCTACTCCGGAATATTAATAGATCATGGAGATAATTAAAATGATAACCATCTCGCA
AATAAATAAGTATTTTACTGTTTTCGTAACAGTTTTGTAATAAAAAAACCTATAAATATTCCGGATTATT
CATACCGTCCCACCATCGGGCGCGATCCCTCGAGCATGTTCCAATCTTATCTCCAGGACATCGAGAAGGA
GAACAACTCTAGCATCTACAACGCCCAGGCTCAGCAGAACTCAAGCACACAGCAGTCAATTTGGGATGAC
TACATTGACCGCCAACTGGAACACCTCGTAGTCGAATATCAATTCGATTTCGACAAGATCGCTCAGAGAC
TGGCTGGAGTCATTGGCGATAAGCAACAACAGAAGGTGAACTTCGACACGTGTCGTCAAAGATGGAAGCA
GTTGCATTTGAGGAGGTATGAGGACAAGGACAAGGATAGGCTCGACCGTGTTAGCAAATCCGTCATGAAG
ATGGAAGACCCTAACAACGCCCTGAAGGTGCAAGAGCTGGTCGAGAAGCTGCCCAAAGCCCGTCAGAATA
AGGACTTCCTGAAGATTAGCGACGAAGAGAAGTTGCAGGCGTTCTACCTGAACGACAAGGGAGAGAAGAT
CCAACCTACCACCTTTAACGTGCTCAAAGACAGCGTAATGGGAATCAAAGACAAGACAGAACGCGAAAGA
GTCTTCAAGAAGCAGCAGGAAGAGTTCTTCAAGTCTCTGGAGAAGCTGGCAGGCGAGCAAGACGAGGACA
TGTTCACCAAACCACTCATCTTCAGAGCCAAGTTTACAGAGCCCACCAACTTTAACTTTATCGTTGAGAG
GGAAGAATTGACAAGAGAGCAGGCTCAAAGGATTATGTCTCAGAAGGTTCAGATCAAAGGTGCAGGCTTG
GTGCCACCAGAGCCTGAAATGGGCATCAAGATGGACAATTACGTGTCTATGTTTGCTAGACCCGACGAAG
AAGAGGAGGAGTTGAAGAAGAAAGACCAGGAGAAGGAGGTTCAGGTCAACCAACAGATCATGCAGGACCA
GCAGGAGACTAAGGAGGAGCAAGAACGCGATCAGGAAGAACTGAAGAAACAGATGGAGCTGACAGAGGAG
GAGAAGAAGAAGCAGCAGGAACAGGAGGAGGAGAAGAAGAAGATCAATGTAGACCTCTACTTGGCTGAGC
GTGGTCTGAAATCCATTGACGAGGCCCTCAACTCACTGGAGAAGATGCGTTCAAAGGTTAAAGTGAACAA
CTACTTCGAGGAGGCACAAACTGAAGACAAGAAGCTGAAGGAGCAGAAGGAGAAGAATCAGCAGAAAGTT
GACAATGAGGATCAAATTCGCCAAGAGATCATCAAGCAGGGTCTGGAGCAACTGAAGCAGAAGGAGCAGG
GAGATCAACTCGTCCAATTTCACGAGAATCAGATCAAGAAGGACATCAAGGAACTGAATGAGATTATCGG
TGACAATAAGAGCAAGAATGTTAAGAACCAAACGCAGCAACCCAACAAAGCAGTAGAGGAAGAAGAGGAA
ATCATCCTGGAGAAGAAGAATGACCAGAGCAAGAAAGTACCCACAAAGAAGGGCATCTTCTCTCAATTTG
CGGAAGAAGAAGACTCCGGATCAGAGGACGAAGTAGGAAACGATGAGGAGGAGTTGGATGACGAACTCTA
CCTGCAAGCACAACGTATTGGACTCAAGAGCGATGCGGAGATCGATCTGTTCATCACTAAGAAGAAAGAA
GAACGCAAGGCCAACATGCTCAACAAGAAGAAAGTACAGTTCTCTGAGTTCTCAGAGCAGAAGCAAATCT
CCGAAGACACCGACGAGCTGCTGGCTAAGCAAGAGAAACAAATCAAGCAGAAGCAGCAATTCCTGGAGAA
GTTGAAGAAGAAGAGCGAGAACGAAGCTGGCGAGAACGACGAGTCAAACCAGGAGGGTAGCCAGAACTGG
CGTGACCTGGAGTTCTCCGCTGGCATGGCTTTCAAGCGCCAACTGGAGGAAGAGAAGATGCAGAGGATGA
TCAAGGAACAGTTCGAGGAGGAACAACGTCGTAAAGCCGACCAGGAGCGCATCCGCCAGATCCAAGAGGA
ATACCACCTGAAGAAACTCGACATCGAAACCAAGATCAAGCTCAGAGAGCCACTGAACCTGGAGAAGGTG
AACCAAGAGAAGTGGAAAGAGTATATCGAAGCACAGCAGAAGAGAAGAGAAGAGATCGAGAAGGAATTTG
AGGAGAAGCAACGTATTCAAACTGAGCAAGAGGAGAAAGAGCAGAAAGAGAATCTGATCAAAGAGAAGAT
CCACTTCTTTGAGCAGAAGATCAAGAACTTTCCCTCCAACGATCCCTTCAAGTGCTTCTTCGACGACCAA
GTATCTTACTTGTCCCAGATCAGCTCCTTGCCAAGCAAGATCACGACGAAGATCGCCGATCTGAAGAAGT
ACGACATCTCCAGAGATGGTATCACGAGCAGGTATCAAATCCTGATCTTCCCTTACTTGGACAAATGCCA
AGAGTTCGTATTCCAATTTCTCTCCTTCTTCCTCCGTAACTCTTTCTTCAGACAACCACCCTCAGAGAAG
GAACTCGGAGAAATTGTCTCAGAGAATCCTCTGGACGAAATTCCTTGTCAGAGGCTCAGCAGCAAAGGCT
TTCCCTTCTGTCTGGTGTCATTCTATATCGGCTCACACACGAGCGAGATTAACGACGAACAGGACGAGCA
ATACTTGTCCAATTACCTGAATGACGCAATCAAGTTCGATAAACTCATCAACGACGATAAGCTCCAGAAG
AGCATCTACCTCTTCTTCGATACCTACATTGGCCGTGGCCAAGATACTCTGAGCAAGCAGTTGGACTTGG
CACTCACAGAGTTCCTCTCAGATGGTTGCTTGGACCAAGCTATCCGTAAGTATGGTGAGAAGGTCATTAA
CAGGGATATGAAGCTCTCAGACTTCAAGACAGCTTACTATAAGAACATGGAGATCGCTAAGAAGCTGTTC
AACGAGAGCAACACCTTCCATTCAATCTGTCCTACCAAGACCTCATACCACCAAACCAATCAACTGGCGA
TTCACCAGAATAAGAAGAAGCAACTGCTGCCCACATCACCATCAAATAGCCCTTCAATCATCTCTCACTC
ACATGGAAACAAGTGGGAGACATCTGTCATTATCATCCGTAACTACAGCGAGATTCAGAATCCTTCAGCT
TTGAGACAACAACAGAATCGTGGCGTGGACTTCTCTAACGCGAGCGACCTCATGCAGCAGGATGTGACCA
CGGAACAATACTCAAACCTGAGCGAGTCTCTCTCAAACTTGGTGCCTTCACATACCGAAATCTCACAGAG
GCAGAAACAGCAGATGACTGACGTGATTCACTACACACTGAACAAACTCCAAGAGAAGGGTATTCAAATC
TTGGGCATGAAGTCCTTCTTCTTCGATCAGAAGACAGTGCAAGAGTTCAAATCTTATGTGGAGAACATTA
ACTTTAACACGAACACAAATCAGCCCATCGTCGTGATCTCTGTTGCTGGCTTCGATCTCCACTCCAAGCT
GAAGAAGATGGTCGGATCTGAGGACGCGCAGCTGGCGAAGCGCGTGGAGCCAAATTCCCTGAACGCGCTC
TTCTCCACAGGACGCGACGACTCCATCATCATTCCCTACAACAAGGCCCTGTCCCGTCGTCTGATCTCAT
ACTTCTTCTGTGGACGCCTGGAGAAGATCCAGACTGTACAGGACATCCAAGTGATCGAGGGTCTCACCAA
CAAGAAGCAACTGTACCTCACCAAACCTAAACCATTCAATCCCGTATTCTTGTTGAACTCACAACCCATC
AGAGAGCACATTTGCTTGCTCTCATCCAAGTTCTTGCCACAGCAGTTCTGCGAAGTTATTCGCAAGATTC
AAGCTCGCGGTTTCGAACTCCTGAACATTAGAGTCATCGATAGCTCCAACCTCTCCGCCATCCTGAAGAA
AGATGAGGACTTTAGCGCATTCATTGAGAACGAGAACTTGCAAGAATTGAACTCTGGTGAGAACGACTAC
GAGCGTATCAACCTCGTTCTGCATATCCAAGGAGCCAATATCAGCTCACTGCGCAACACTCTGCTGAACA
AGATTATCGATTACAATCCCTTTCTCCATCCCTCTAAGAGGGAAATCTTCTACTACACCAAGGATGATTT
GTCATTGACGCTGTTGAAGGACATCTTCTTCAACAGGCACATTAAGTCCAATTTCACACCTAGCGAACGT
TTCCCATTGTTTATCGCACTGTGGCCATTCCTCAATGACTACGAGGAGAAAGAGGGTCTGACGGCATCCC
AGGCTGTGCCTCTCGGCAACGACTTGAAGATTATGTCATCCTACGGCCTGGAGCTGCTGTCTGTATCCAA
AATCTTCAAATCCCAGATCCAGCAGAAGCTCAACACTTCAATCGAAGAAGAAACAGAGCATGTGGATTTG
AAATCCATCCTCCACCAGCTGATCCAGAACAACATTCAGATCAACAGCATCACCAAGAAGAAGCCCGAGT
TCTCAACCTTCTGTAGCCGTCTGGGTGAAGAGATTCTCTCCCAAGACTTCTATTTGGCCGTATTCCGTTA
TCAAGGCGATCGCCAGTCAAAGCACCTGGATAAGTTGTTTACAGAGGTGCCATTCGTCCACTCCAACAAG
ACGATCAACGAAAGCACAGTGGTAACGCATGGCGCTAAACAAACGCCTCACACACAAGCAAAGCCACTGC
CCACGGAGTTCCTCACGCTCTTCTTTCTGGACTCTTCTGCGCAGCAAGTATCCAACTTCACCAAGCTGTT
GGGCATTGGAGCCTTCGACGATTGGTCTTTCAAGGGCTCCTTTATCTTCGACCTGCCATCATCTGGATAC
ACAGGCGAAATCGAGACACTGATCATTCTGTCAGAGGACGTCGTCAAGACCTTGCTGCTGGTGGGATTGG
TTAAGATTATCGAGAATAACCAGTTCAAGATCAAGAGCTTCTTCAAGCATCGTTGTTCTAGGGAGTTCTC
AGAGGTCATTCAAGAGAACCTGCTCCAGGCGTTCTCCGGCTACGAATCCCAAATGCACGACCAGGGCACG
AAGTTGCAGAAGATTAAGGCATCTTTGGACAACCTCATGACTAGGCTCCAGGGAGAATCAATGTACTTCC
TGGTACTGTCTAAGGAGAATGGCATCTTTAACGGTAAGAAGATCCTGTTCGAGTTGGCGGAGAAGTACTC
AGTCTTCAAGAAGGAAACCATCAACGTAGAATCTTCCACCGAGTATATGCTGGACAAAGGCATGTACTGT
TCTCTGAATTACAAATGTCAGCAGCGCGAGTTCAAAGAACTCCAGTTTATGTCTCAGCAAATTCTGTCAA
TGGCTCATGAGAACAATCAAGAACAGCAGGACGTGGACAAGATGTACGACAATCAACTGGTGATGGTTAT
CCGTATCGACCAGCAGATCCAACTGTACGAAGTCTTCAGGAAACTCCAGTCTGACTTGAAATTCAAGATC
ATCCATTTCCTGGTCATGAGGCAATTTGAGTGGACTGACATTCAGTACATCTCTTCACACTTTACACCCA
AGTTTGAGGCCCAACACATTCAGAAATACTTCGAGATCAACAACGATGGTATCTATTGCATTGTCCATCT
GGATTCCAAGAACTCAGTCAGCCTGTCAGATGCGTTTGGCACCTTGAGGCTGAACGAGAAGGGCGAGTTC
AAGCAGGTGATCCGTTCCTCATTGTTCGGAAAGCAGGAGGTGTTCTTCATCTACACTAACAATCCACAGC
ACGTGAAGAAGCTGTCAGCCTACGCCTTCAAGTCTTCCGAGCTGGAAGTTCTGTTTCAGGGTCCGTGGTC
ACATCCGCAGTTTGAAAAAGGTAGCGCAGGTAGTGCAGCAGGTAGCGGTGCAGGTTGGAGCCATCCTCAG
TTTGAGAAATAAGGTACCTCTAGAGCCTGCAGTCTCGACAAGCTTGTCGAGAAGTACTAGAGGATCATAA
TCAGCCATACCACATTTGTAGAGGTTTTACTTGCTTTAAAAAACCTCCCACACCTCCCCCTGAACCTGAA
ACATAAAATGAATGCAATTGTTGTTGTTAACTTGTTTATTGCAGCTTATAATGGTTACAAATAAAGCAAT
AGCATCACAAATTTCACAAATAAAGCATTTTTTTCACTGCATTCTAGTTGTGGTTTGTCCAAACTCATCA
ATGTATCTTATCATGTCTGGATCTGATCACTGCTTGAGCCTAGAAGATCCGGCTGCTAACAAAGCCCGAA
AGGAAGCTGAGTTGGCTGCTGCCACCGCTGAGCAATAACTATCATAACCCCTAGGGTATACCCATCTAAT
TGGAACCAGATAAGTGAAATCTAGTTCCAAACTATTTTGTCATTTTTAATTTTCGTATTAGCTTACGACG
CTACACCCAGTTCCCATCTATTTTGTCACTCTTCCCTAAATAATCCTTAAAAACTCCATTTCCACCCCTC
CCAGTTCCCAACTATTTTGTCCGCCCACAACCGGTTGACTTGGGTCAACTGTCAGACCAAGTTTACTCAT
ATATACTTTAGATTGATTTAAAACTTCATTTTTAATTTAAAAGGATCTAGGTGAAGATCCTTTTTGATAA
TCTCATGACCAAAATCCCTTAACGTGAGTTTTCGTTCCACTGAGCGTCAGACCCCGTAGAAAAGATCAAA
GGATCTTCTTGAGATCCTTTTTTTCTGCGCGTAATCTGCTGCTTGCAAACAAAAAAACCACCGCTACCAG
CGGTGGTTTGTTTGCCGGATCAAGAGCTACCAACTCTTTTTCCGAAGGTAACTGGCTTCAGCAGAGCGCA
GATACCAAATACTGTTCTTCTAGTGTAGCCGTAGTTAGGCCACCACTTCAAGAACTCTGTAGCACCGCCT
ACATACCTCGCTCTGCTAATCCTGTTACCAGTGGCTGCTGCCAGTGGCGATAAGTCGTGTCTTACCGGGT
TGGACTCAAGACGATAGTTACCGGATAAGGCGCAGCGGTCGGGCTGAACGGGGGGTTCGTGCACACAGCC
CAGCTTGGAGCGAACGACCTACACCGAACTGAGATACCTACAGCGTGAGCTATGAGAAAGCGCCACGCTT
CCCGAAGGGAGAAAGGCGGACAGGTATCCGGTAAGCGGCAGGGTCGGAACAGGAGAGCGCACGAGGGAGC
TTCCAGGGGGAAACGCCTGGTATCTTTATAGTCCTGTCGGGTTTCGCCACCTCTGACTTGAGCGTCGATT
TTTGTGATGCTCGTCAGGGGGGCGGAGCCTATGGAAAAACGCCAGCAACGCGGCCTTTTTACGGTTCCTG
GCCTTTTGCTGGCCTTTTGCTCACATGTTCTTTCCTGCGTTATCCCCTGATTGACTTGGGTCGCTCTTCC
TGTGGATGCGCAGATGCCCTGCGTAAGCGGGTGTGGGCGGACAATAAAGTCTTAAACTGAACAAAATAGA
TCTAAACTATGACAATAAAGTCTTAAACTAGACAGAATAGTTGTAAACTGAAATCAGTCCAGTTATGCTG
TGAAAAAGCATACTGGACTTTTGTTATGGCTAAAGCAAACTCTTCATTTTCTGAAGTGCAAATTGCCCGT
CGTATTAAAGAGGGGCGTGGCCAAGGGCATGTAAAGACTATATTCGCGGCGTTGTGACAATTTACCGAAC
AACTCCGCGGCCGGGAAGCCGATCTCGGCTTGAACGAATTGTTAGGTGGCGGTACTTGGGTCGATATCAA
AGTGCATCACTTCTTCCCGTATGCCCAACTTTGTATAGAGAGCCACTGCGGGATCGTCACCGTAATCTGC
TTGCACGTAGATCACATAAGCACCAAGCGCGTTGGCCTCATGCTTGAGGAGATTGATGAGCGCGGTGGCA
ATGCCCTGCCTCCGGTGCTCGCCGGAGACTGCGAGATCATAGATATAGATCTCACTACGCGGCTGCTCAA
ACTTGGGCAGAACGTAAGCCGCGAGAGCGCCAACAACCGCTTCTTGGTCGAAGGCAGCAAGCGCGATGAA
TGTCTTACTACGGAGCAAGTTCCCGAGGTAATCGGAGTCCGGCTGATGTTGGGAGTAGGTGGCTACGTCT
CCGAACTCACGACCGAAAAGATCAAGAGCAGCCCGCATGGATTTGACTTGGTCAGGGCCGAGCCTACATG
TGCGAATGATGCCCATACTTGAGCCACCTAACTTTGTTTTAGGGCGACTGCCCTGCTGCGTAACATCGTT
GCTGCTGCGTAACATCGTTGCTGCTCCATAACATCAAACATCGACCCACGGCGTAACGCGCTTGCTGCTT
GGATGCCCGAGGCATAGACTGTACAAAAAAACAGTCATAACAAGCCATGAAAACCGCCACTGCGCCGTTA
CCACCGCTGCGTTCGGTCAAGGTTCTGGACCAGTTGCGTGAGCGCATACGCTACTTGCATTACAGTTTAC
GAACCGAACAGGCTTATGTCAACTGGG
Features (pLannotate 1.2.2; 12 found; start..end, strand, type, name):
      3..62      -  CDS            YPR2_ECOLX (fragment): Protein predicted: Swiss-Prot protein existence level 4. From Escherichia coli.
     66..99      +  protein_bind   loxP: Cre-mediated recombination occurs in the 8-bp core sequence (GCATACAT). Cre recombinase
    176..267     +  promoter       polyhedrin promoter: polh from Autographa californica; promoter for the baculovirus polyhedrin gene
   5131..5147    +  CDS            SUMO3 (fragment): human small ubiquitin-related modifier 3
   6153..6236    +  CDS            large T antigen (fragment): large T antigen from SV40 (simian virus 40)
   6259..6393    +  polyA_signal   SV40 poly(A) signal: SV40 polyadenylation signal
   6422..6471    +  CDS            SET1 (fragment): solubility-enhancement tag derived from T7 phage gene 10B
   6514..6679    -  mobile_element Tn7L: mini-Tn7 element (left end of the Tn7 transposon) Tn7
   6869..7457    +  rep_origin     ori: high-copy-number ColE1/pMB1/pBR322/pUC origin of replication
   7592..7815    -  mobile_element Tn7R: mini-Tn7 element (right end of the Tn7 transposon) Tn7
   7882..8415    -  CDS            GmR: gentamycin acetyltransferase; aacC1; confers resistance to gentamycin
   8604..8632    -  promoter       Pc promoter: intI1 (promoter lies within the coding sequence); class 1 integron promoter
