[The description below was written by a language model from this plasmid's Addgene catalogue record and pLannotate feature annotations shown in this document.]
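Description:
pACEBac1-Q22MS1-2xStrep is an 8.6 kb baculovirus transfer (donor) plasmid built on the pACEBac1 backbone for producing a Tetrahymena thermophila protein in insect cells. It is maintained in E. coli through a high-copy ColE1/pUC-type origin and selected with gentamicin, resistance being provided by the aacC1 acetyltransferase gene driven by the class 1 integron Pc promoter.

The payload is the roughly 5.7 kb Q22MS1 open reading frame, inserted by Gibson assembly downstream of the Autographa californica polyhedrin promoter, a very late and very strong baculoviral promoter. It is followed by an SV40 polyadenylation signal. According to the record, the protein carries a tandem (2x) Strep-tag II at its C terminus, which permits affinity capture on Strep-Tactin resins. The automated annotation does not mark the Q22MS1 coding sequence or the tag. The short SUMO3, large T antigen, SET1 and YPR2 fragment hits are most likely incidental similarity matches or backbone remnants rather than functional elements.

Tn7L and Tn7R ends are annotated; in this vector family they bracket the gentamicin marker and expression cassette so that Tn7 transposase can move them into a bacmid carrying a mini-attTn7 site. That yields recombinant baculovirus DNA for transfection of insect cells. A loxP site upstream of the promoter allows Cre-mediated fusion with compatible donor plasmids to assemble multigene constructs for co-expressing protein complexes. The associated work concerns packaging of axonemal outer dynein arms for ciliary targeting, so the plasmid's likely use is recombinant production and purification of Q22MS1 for biochemical or structural study.
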