Addgene plasmid #170314: pACEBac1-Q22MS1-2xStrep
Purpose: Plasmid for insect cell expression of Tetrahymena thermophila Q22MS1 C-terminally tagged with 2x Strep-tag II
Depositing lab: Andrew Carter. Depositing organization: MRC Laboratory of Molecular Biology. Publication: Shulin packages axonemal outer dynein arms for ciliary targeting. Mali GR, Ali FA, Lau CK, Begum F, Boulanger J, Howe JD, Chen ZA, Rappsilber J, Skehel M, Carter AP. Science. 2021 Feb 26;371(6532):910-916. doi: 10.1126/science.abe0526. PubMed 33632841.
Backbone
  Vector backbone: pACEBac1
  Total vector size (bp): 8637
  Vector type: Insect Expression
Growth in bacteria
  Bacterial resistance: Gentamicin, 10 μg/mL
  Growth temperature: 37°C
  Growth strain: DH5alpha
  Copy number: Unknown
Gene/Insert
  Gene/Insert name: Q22MS1
  Species: Tetrahymena thermophila
  Insert size (bp): 5676
  GenBank ID: TTHERM_00030520 XM_971856.2
  Promoter: Polyhedrin
  Tag / fusion protein: Strep-Tag II (C terminal on insert)
  Cloning method: Gibson Cloning
  Sequencing primers: 5′ PolyH; 3′ SV40
Terms and licenses: Academic/Nonprofit Terms; Industry Terms: Not Available to Industry
How to cite: pACEBac1-Q22MS1-2xStrep was a gift from Andrew Carter (Addgene plasmid # 170314 ; http://n2t.net/addgene:170314 ; RRID:Addgene_170314)
